Addgene plasmid #154882: pPB-tetpA(R1R4)-iRPT
Purpose: Ubiquitously expresses iRFP713, Puromycin resistance gene, and rtTAM2.
Depositing lab: Hideyuki Okano. Depositing organization: Keio University. Publication: Direct Neuronal Reprogramming of Common Marmoset Fibroblasts by ASCL1, microRNA-9/9*, and microRNA-124 Overexpression. Nemoto A, Kobayashi R, Yoshimatsu S, Sato Y, Kondo T, Yoo AS, Shiozawa S, Okano H. Cells. 2020 Dec 22;10(1). pii: cells10010006. doi: 10.3390/cells10010006. PubMed 33375083.
Backbone
  Vector backbone: pPB-tetpA (Addgene #140763)
  Vector type: Mammalian Expression
  Selectable markers: Puromycin
Growth in bacteria
  Bacterial resistance: Chloramphenicol and Ampicillin, 25 & 100 μg/mL
  Growth temperature: 37°C
  Growth strain: ccdB Survival
  Copy number: High Copy
Gene/Insert 1
  Gene/Insert name: iRFP713
  Species: Synthetic
  Insert size (bp): 948
Gene/Insert 2
  Gene/Insert name: Puromycin resistance gene
  Species: E.coli
  Insert size (bp): 597
Gene/Insert 3
  Gene/Insert name: rtTAM2
  Species: Synthetic
  Insert size (bp): 747
Terms and licenses: Academic/Nonprofit Terms; Industry Terms: Not Available to Industry
How to cite: pPB-tetpA(R1R4)-iRPT was a gift from Hideyuki Okano (Addgene plasmid # 154882 ; http://n2t.net/addgene:154882 ; RRID:Addgene_154882)
