[The description below was written by a language model from this plasmid's Addgene catalogue record and pLannotate feature annotations shown in this document.]
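Description:
pPB-tetpA(R1R4)-iRPT is a mammalian expression plasmid of about 10.4 kb built on the pPB-tetpA backbone. It works as an all-in-one, doxycycline-inducible Gateway destination vector. The "pPB" prefix suggests a piggyBac transposon design, but no transposon terminal repeats are annotated in either feature table, so the record does not confirm this. In bacteria the plasmid replicates from a high-copy ColE1/pUC-type origin and also carries an f1 origin. It is selected with ampicillin (AmpR) and chloramphenicol (CmR). Because the Gateway cassette encodes the CcdB toxin, it has to be propagated in a ccdB-tolerant strain.

Two divergent mammalian units sit back to back. On one strand, the constitutive EF-1α promoter drives a polycistronic "iRPT" cassette followed by a WPRE and an SV40 polyadenylation signal. This cassette encodes the near-infrared fluorescent protein iRFP713, puromycin N-acetyltransferase and the reverse tetracycline transactivator rtTAM2 (annotated as rtTA-Advanced). A P2A peptide separates PuroR from rtTA. The short gap between iRFP713 and PuroR is unannotated, so the linker there is not stated. The catalogue lists E. coli as the source of the puromycin gene, whereas the annotation attributes it to Streptomyces.

On the opposite strand, a tight TRE promoter reads into the attR-flanked ccdB/CmR cassette, which ends at a bGH polyadenylation signal. The name indicates attR1 and attR4 sites, although the automated annotation calls both attR1, one of them overlapping an attB4 core. LR recombination replaces this cassette with a sequence of interest and places it under doxycycline control through the co-expressed rtTA. Transfected cells can be tracked by iRFP713 fluorescence and selected with puromycin. The associated publication concerns direct neuronal reprogramming of marmoset fibroblasts. The depositor and sequencing-derived records are essentially concordant.
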