Features (pLannotate 1.2.2; 30 found; start..end, strand, type, name):
     30..458     -  rep_origin     f1 ori (sequence partly withheld): f1 bacteriophage origin of replication; arrow indicates direction of (+) strand synthesis
    463..620     -  CDS            lacZα (fragment): LacZα fragment of β-galactosidase; lacZ fragment
    623..641     +  promoter       T7 promoter: promoter for bacteriophage T7 RNA polymerase
    969..1176    -  polyA_signal   bGH poly(A) signal: bovine growth hormone polyadenylation signal
   1187..1207    +  protein_bind   attB4: mutant version of attB; core recombination site for the Gateway® BP reaction BP Clonase™
   1191..1310    +  protein_bind   attR1: mutant version of attR; recombination site for the Gateway® LR reaction LR Clonase™
   1377..1679    -  CDS            ccdB: CCDB_ECOLI - Also known as G, letB, letD. Experimental evidence at protein level: Swiss-Prot protein existence level 1. Toxic component of a type II toxin-antitoxin (TA) system, functioning in plasmid maintainence. Responsible for the post- segregational killing (PSK) of plasmid-free cells, also referred to as a plasmid addiction system. Half-life of over 2 hours. Cell killing by CcdB is accompanied by filamentation, defects in chromosome and plasmid segregation, defects in cell division, formation of anucleate cells, decreased DNA synthesis and plasmid loss. Interferes with the activity of DN
   1684..1842    -  CDS            ccdA (fragment): CCDA_ECO57 - Also known as H, letA. Experimental evidence at protein level: Swiss-Prot protein existence level 1. Antitoxin component of a type II toxin-antitoxin (TA) system which inhibits the post-segregational killing (PSK) of plasmid-free cells, also referred to as a plasmid addiction system. Binds to and blocks the activity of CcdB; will also remove bound CcdB protein from the CcdB-GyrA complex by forming a CcdA-CcdB complex, a process termed rejuvenation. Functions as a transcriptional corepressor for the ccdAB operon, repression also requires CcdB (By similarity). From Escherichia coli
   2021..2680    -  CDS            CmR: chloramphenicol acetyltransferase; cat; confers resistance to chloramphenicol
   2681..2709    -  promoter       cat promoter (fragment): promoter of the E. coli cat gene encoding chloramphenicol acetyltransferase
   2734..2764    -  promoter       lac UV5 promoter: E. coli lac promoter with an "up" mutation
   2789..2913    -  protein_bind   attR1: mutant version of attR; recombination site for the Gateway® LR reaction LR Clonase™
   2923..3237    -  promoter       tight TRE promoter: Tet-responsive promoter PTight, consisting of seven tet operator sequences followed by the minimal CMV promoter
   3274..4436    +  promoter       EF-1α promoter: strong constitutive promoter for human elongation factor EF-1α
   4455..5402    +  CDS            iRFP713: iRFP713 is a basic (constitutively fluorescent) near ir fluorescent protein published in 2011, derived from Rhodopseudomonas palustris. It has low acid sensitivity. It requires the cofactor biliverdin for fluorescence.
   5463..6059    +  CDS            PuroR (fragment): puromycin N-acetyltransferase; pac from Streptomyces; confers resistance to puromycin
   6060..6116    +  CDS            P2A: 2A peptide from porcine teschovirus-1 polyprotein Eukaryotic ribosomes fail to insert a peptide bond between the Gly and Pro residues, yielding separate polypeptides.
   6117..6863    +  CDS            rtTA-Advanced: improved tetracycline-controlled transactivator In the Tet-On® system, rtTA-Advanced binds to the Tet-responsive element and stimulates transcription only in the presence of tetracycline or doxycycline.
   6913..7501    +  misc_feature   WPRE: woodchuck hepatitis virus posttranscriptional regulatory element
   7513..7671    +  CDS            nef (fragment): NEF_HV1Z2 - Experimental evidence at protein level: Swiss-Prot protein existence level 1. Extracellular Nef protein targets CD4(+) T-lymphocytes for apoptosis by interacting with CXCR4 surface receptors. From Human immunodeficiency virus type 1 group M subtype D (isolate Z2/CDC-Z34) (HIV-1).
   7678..7762    +  CDS            large T antigen (fragment): large T antigen from SV40 (simian virus 40)
   7785..7906    +  polyA_signal   SV40 poly(A) signal: SV40 polyadenylation signal
   8181..8199    -  promoter       T3 promoter: promoter for bacteriophage T3 RNA polymerase
   8244..8260    -  protein_bind   lac operator: The lac repressor binds to the lac operator to inhibit transcription in E. coli. This inhibition can be relieved by adding lactose or isopropyl-β-D-thiogalactopyranoside (IPTG). lac repressor encoded by lacI
   8268..8298    -  promoter       lac promoter: promoter for the E. coli lac operon
   8313..8334    -  protein_bind   CAP binding site: CAP binding activates transcription in the presence of cAMP. E. coli catabolite activator protein
   8347..8439    -  CDS            lacI (fragment): lac repressor; lacI; The lac repressor binds to the lac operator to inhibit transcription in E. coli. This inhibition can be relieved by adding lactose or isopropyl-β-D-thiogalactopyranoside (IPTG).
   8622..9210    -  rep_origin     ori: high-copy-number ColE1/pMB1/pBR322/pUC origin of replication
   9381..10241   -  CDS            AmpR: β-lactamase; bla; confers resistance to ampicillin, carbenicillin, and related antibiotics
  10242..10346   -  promoter       AmpR promoter: bla
>Addgene plasmid #154882 | pPB-tetpA(R1R4)-iRPT | depositor full sequence | sequence record 299827 | pPB-tetpA(R1R4)-iRPT sequence 10369 bps
CTAAATTGTAAGCGTTAATATTTTGTTAAAATTCGCGTTAAATTTTTGTTAAATCAGCTCATTTTTTAAC
CAATAGGCCGAAATCGGCAAAATCCCTTATAAATCAAAAGAATAGACCGAGATAGGGT
[37 nt withheld, positions 129-165]
AAAGAACGTGGACTCCAACGTCAAAGG
[49 nt withheld, positions 193-241]
T
[91 nt withheld, positions 243-333]
G
[124 nt withheld, positions 335-458]
CCCATTCGCCATTCAGGCTGCGCAACTGTTGGGAAGGGCGATCGGTGCGGGCCTCTTCGCTATTACGCCA
GCTGGCGAAAGGGGGATGTGCTGCAAGGCGATTAAGTTGGGTAACGCCAGGGTTTTCCCAGTCACGACGT
TGTAAAACGACGGCCAGTGAATTGTAATACGACTCACTATAGGGCGAATTGGGTACCTTAACCCTAGAAA
GATAGTCTGCGTAAAATTGACGCATGCATTCTTGAAATATTGCTCTCTCTTTCTAAATAGCGCGAATCCG
TCGCTGTGCATTTAGGACATCTCAGTCGCCGCTTGGAGCTCCCGTGAGGCGTGCTTGTCAATGCGGTAAG
TGTCACTGATTTTGAACTATAACGACCGCGTGAGTCAAAATGACGCATGATTATCTTTTACGTGACTTTT
AAGATTTAACTCATACGATAATTATATTGTTATTTCATGTTCTACTTACGTGATAACTTATTATATATAT
ATTTTCTTGTTATAGATATCTCCCCAGCATGCCTGCTATTGTCTTCCCAATCCTCCCCCTTGCTGTCCTG
CCCCACCCCACCCCCCAGAATAGAATGACACCTACTCAGACAATGCGATGCAATTTCCTCATTTTATTAG
GAAAGGACAGTGGGAGTGGCACCTTCCAGGGTCAAGGAAGGCACGGGGGAGGGGCAAACAACAGATGGCT
GGCAACTAGAAGGCACAGATCAAGCTATCAACTTTGTATAGAAAAGTTGAACGAGAAACGTAAAATGATA
TAAATATCAATATATTAAATTAGATTTTGCATAAAAAACAGACTACATAATACTGTAAAACACAACATAT
CCAGTCACTATGGTCGACCTGCAGACTGGCTGTGTGTCGACCTGCAGACTGGCTGTGTATAAGGGAGCCT
GACATTTATATTCCCCAGAACATCAGGTTAATGGCGTTTTTGATGTCATTTTCGCGGTGGCTGAGATCAG
CCACTTCTTCCCCGATAACGGAGACCGGCACACTGGCCATATCGGTGGTCATCATGCGCCAGCTTTCATC
CCCGATATGCACCACCGGGTAAAGTTCACGGGAGACTTTATCTGACAGCAGACGTGCACTGGCCAGGGGG
ATCACCATCCGTCGCCCGGGCGTGTCAATAATATCACTCTGTACATCCACAAACAGACGATAACGGCTCT
CTCTTTTATAGGTGTAAACCTTAAACTGCATTTCACCAGTCCCTGTTCTCGTCAGCAAAAGAGCCGTTCA
TTTCAATAAACCGGGCGACCTCAGCCATCCCTTCCTGATTTTCCGCTTTCCAGCGTTCGGCACGCAGACG
ACGGGCTTCATTCTGCATGGTTGTGCTTACCAGACCGGAGATATTGACATCATATATGCCTTGAGCAACT
GATAGCTGTCGCTGTCAACTGTCACTGTAATACGCTGCTTCATAGCACACCTCTTTTTGACATACTTCGG
GTATACATATCAGTATATATTCTTATACCGCAAAAATCAGCGCGCAAATACGCATACTGTTATCTGGCTT
TTAGTAAGCCGGATCCACGCGTTTACGCCCCGCCCTGCCACTCATCGCAGTACTGTTGTAATTCATTAAG
CATTCTGCCGACATGGAAGCCATCACAGACGGCATGATGAACCTGAATCGCCAGCGGCATCAGCACCTTG
TCGCCTTGCGTATAATATTTGCCCATGGTGAAAACGGGGGCGAAGAAGTTGTCCATATTGGCCACGTTTA
AATCAAAACTGGTGAAACTCACCCAGGGATTGGCTGAGACGAAAAACATATTCTCAATAAACCCTTTAGG
GAAATAGGCCAGGTTTTCACCGTAACACGCCACATCTTGCGAATATATGTGTAGAAACTGCCGGAAATCG
TCGTGGTATTCACTCCAGAGCGATGAAAACGTTTCAGTTTGCTCATGGAAAACGGTGTAACAAGGGTGAA
CACTATCCCATATCACCAGCTCACCGTCTTTCATTGCCATACGGAATTCCGGATGAGCATTCATCAGGCG
GGCAAGAATGTGAATAAAGGCCGGATAAAACTTGTGCTTATTTTTCTTTACGGTCTTTAAAAAGGCCGTA
ATATCCAGCTGAACGGTCTGGTTATAGGTACATTGAGCAACTGACTGAAATGCCTCAAAATGTTCTTTAC
GATGCCATTGGGATATATCAACGGTGGTATATCCAGTGATTTTTTTCTCCATTTTAGCTTCCTTAGCTCC
TGAAAATCTCGCCGGATCCTAACTCAAAATCCACACATTATACGAGCCGGAAGCATAAAGTGTAAAGCCT
GGGGTGCCTAATGCGGCCGCCATAGTGACTGGATATGTTGTGTTTTACAGTATTATGTAGTCTGTTTTTT
ATGCAAAATCTAATTTAATATATTGATATTTATATCATTTTACGTTTCTCGTTCAGCTTTTTTGTACAAA
CTTGTGATGCTAGCGGCGATCTGACGGTTCACTAAACGAGCTCTGCTTATATAGGCCTCCCACCGTACAC
GCCTACCTCGACATACGTTCTCTATCACTGATAGGGAGTAAACTCGACATACGTTCTCTATCACTGATAG
GGATAAACTCGACATACGTTCTCTATCACTGATAGGGAGTAAACTCGACATACGTTCTCTATCACTGATA
GGGAGTAAACTCGACATACGTTCTCTATCACTGATAGGGAGTAAACTCGACATCGTTCTCTATCACTGAT
AGGGAGTAAACTCGACATACGTTCTCTATCACTGATAGGGAGTAAACTCGATTGAAGACGAAAGGGCCGA
ATTCAAGCTTCGTGAGGCTCCGGTGCCCGTCAGTGGGCAGAGCGCACATCGCCCACAGTCCCCGAGAAGT
TGGGGGGAGGGGTCGGCAATTGAACCGGTGCCTAGAGAAGGTGGCGCGGGGTAAACTGGGAAAGTGATGT
CGTGTACTGGCTCCGCCTTTTTCCCGAGGGTGGGGGAGAACCGTATATAAGTGCAGTAGTCGCCGTGAAC
GTTCTTTTTCGCAACGGGTTTGCCGCCAGAACACAGGTAAGTGCCGTGTGTGGTTCCCGCGGGCCTGGCC
TCTTTACGGGTTATGGCCCTTGCGTGCCTTGAATTACTTCCACCTGGCTCCAGTACGTGATTCTTGATCC
CGAGCTGGAGCCAGGGGCGGGCCTTGCGCTTTAGGAGCCCCTTCGCCTCGTGCTTGAGTTGAGGCCTGGC
CTGGGCGCTGGGGCCGCCGCGTGCGAATCTGGTGGCACCTTCGCGCCTGTCTCGCTGCTTTCGATAAGTC
TCTAGCCATTTAAAATTTTTGATGACCTGCTGCGACGCTTTTTTTCTGGCAAGATAGTCTTGTAAATGCG
GGCCAGGATCTGCACACTGGTATTTCGGTTTTTGGGGCCGCGGGCGGCGACGGGGCCCGTGCGTCCCAGC
GCACATGTTCGGCGAGGCGGGGCCTGCGAGCGCGGCCACCGAGAATCGGACGGGGGTAGTCTCAAGCTGG
CCGGCCTGCTCTGGTGCCTGGCCTCGCGCCGCCGTGTATCGCCCCGCCCTGGGCGGCAAGGCTGGCCCGG
TCGGCACCAGTTGCGTGAGCGGAAAGATGGCCGCTTCCCGGCCCTGCTCCAGGGGGCTCAAAATGGAGGA
CGCGGCGCTCGGGAGAGCGGGCGGGTGAGTCACCCACACAAAGGAAAGGGGCCTTTCCGTCCTCAGCCGT
CGCTTCATGTGACTCCACGGAGTACCGGGCGCCGTCCAGGCACCTCGATTAGTTCTGGAGCTTTTGGAGT
ACGTCGTCTTTAGGTTGGGGGGAGGGGTTTTATGCGATGGAGTTTCCCCACACTGAGTGGGTGGAGACTG
AAGTTAGGCCAGCTTGGCACTTGATGTAATTCTCCTTGGAATTTGCCCTTTTTGAGTTTGGATCTTGGTT
CATTCTCAAGCCTCAGACAGTGGTTCAAAGTTTTTTTCTTCCATTTCAGGTGTCGTGAACACGCTACCGG
GCCACCATGGCCGAAGGGAGCGTGGCAAGACAGCCCGATCTGCTGACATGCGACGACGAACCAATCCACA
TTCCAGGAGCTATCCAGCCTCATGGACTGCTGCTGGCTCTGGCCGCTGACATGACTATCGTGGCAGGCTC
TGATAACCTGCCAGAGCTGACCGGGCTGGCTATCGGAGCACTGATTGGCCGGTCCGCAGCCGACGTGTTC
GATTCTGAGACTCACAATAGACTGACCATCGCCCTGGCTGAACCTGGGGCTGCAGTGGGAGCCCCAATTA
CCGTCGGCTTCACAATGCGAAAGGACGCTGGCTTTATCGGGTCCTGGCACCGCCATGATCAGCTGATTTT
TCTGGAGCTGGAACCACCTCAGAGAGACGTGGCAGAGCCACAGGCTTTCTTTCGGAGAACAAACAGCGCC
ATCAGGCGCCTGCAGGCCGCTGAGACTCTGGAATCCGCTTGCGCAGCCGCTGCACAGGAAGTGAGGAAGA
TCACCGGGTTCGATCGCGTCATGATCTACAGATTCGCCTCAGACTTTAGCGGAGAAGTGATCGCAGAAGA
TCGCTGTGCCGAGGTCGAAAGTAAACTGGGCCTGCATTACCCAGCCTCAACCGTGCCTGCACAGGCACGA
CGGCTGTATACAATCAACCCCGTGCGGATCATTCCCGACATTAATTACAGACCAGTGCCCGTCACACCTG
ACCTGAACCCAGTGACTGGGAGGCCCATCGATCTGAGCTTCGCCATTCTGCGCAGCGTGTCCCCTGTCCA
CCTGGAGTTTATGAGGAATATCGGAATGCATGGCACCATGTCTATCAGTATTCTGAGAGGCGAAAGGCTG
TGGGGGCTGATCGTGTGCCACCATCGGACACCTTACTATGTGGACCTGGACGGCAGGCAGGCTTGTGAAC
TGGTGGCTCAGGTGCTGGCTTGGCAGATTGGCGTGATGGAAGAAGAGGGCAGAGGAAGTCTTCTAACATG
CGGTGACGTGGAGGAGAATCCCGGCCCTATGTCTATGACCGAGTACAAGCCCACGGTGCGCCTCGCCACC
CGCGACGACGTCCCCAGGGCCGTACGCACCCTCGCCGCCGCGTTCGCCGACTACCCCGCCACGCGCCACA
CCGTCGATCCGGACCGCCACATCGAGCGGGTCACCGAGCTGCAAGAACTCTTCCTCACGCGCGTCGGGCT
CGACATCGGCAAGGTGTGGGTCGCGGACGACGGCGCCGCGGTGGCGGTCTGGACCACGCCGGAGAGCGTC
GAAGCGGGGGCGGTGTTCGCCGAGATCGGCCCGCGCATGGCCGAGTTGAGCGGTTCCCGGCTGGCCGCGC
AGCAACAGATGGAAGGCCTCCTGGCGCCGCACCGGCCCAAGGAGCCCGCGTGGTTCCTGGCCACCGTCGG
CGTCTCGCCCGACCACCAGGGCAAGGGTCTGGGCAGCGCCGTCGTGCTCCCCGGAGTGGAGGCGGCCGAG
CGCGCCGGGGTGCCCGCCTTCCTGGAGACCTCCGCGCCCCGCAACCTCCCCTTCTACGAGCGGCTCGGCT
TCACCGTCACCGCCGACGTCGAGGTGCCCGAAGGACCGCGCACCTGGTGCATGACCCGCAAGCCCGGTGC
CGCCACGAACTTCTCTCTGTTAAAGCAAGCAGGAGACGTGGAAGAAAACCCCGGTCCTATGTCTAGACTG
GACAAGAGCAAAGTCATAAACGGCGCTCTGGAATTACTCAATGGAGTCGGTATCGAAGGCCTGACGACAA
GGAAACTCGCTCAAAAGCTGGGAGTTGAGCAGCCTACCCTGTACTGGCACGTGAAGAACAAGCGGGCCCT
GCTCGATGCCCTGCCAATCGAGATGCTGGACAGGCATCATACCCACTTCTGCCCCCTGGAAGGCGAGTCA
TGGCAAGACTTTCTGCGGAACAACGCCAAGTCATTCCGCTGTGCTCTCCTCTCACATCGCGACGGGGCTA
AAGTGCATCTCGGCACCCGCCCAACAGAGAAACAGTACGAAACCCTGGAAAATCAGCTCGCGTTCCTGTG
TCAGCAAGGCTTCTCCCTGGAGAACGCACTGTACGCTCTGTCCGCCGTGGGCCACTTTACACTGGGCTGC
GTATTGGAGGAACAGGAGCATCAAGTAGCAAAAGAGGAAAGAGAGACACCTACCACCGATTCTATGCCCC
CACTTCTGAGACAAGCAATTGAGCTGTTCGACCGGCAGGGAGCCGAACCTGCCTTCCTTTTCGGCCTGGA
ACTAATCATATGTGGCCTGGAGAAACAGCTAAAGTGCGAAAGCGGCGGGCCGGCCGACGCCCTTGACGAT
TTTGACTTAGACATGCTCCCAGCCGATGCCCTTGACGACTTTGACCTTGATATGCTGCCTGCTGACGCTC
TTGACGATTTTGACCTTGACATGCTCCCCGGGTAACTAAGTAAGGATCCTCTAGAGTTAACATCGAGGGA
TCAAGCTTATCGATAATCAACCTCTGGATTACAAAATTTGTGAAAGATTGACTGGTATTCTTAACTATGT
TGCTCCTTTTACGCTATGTGGATACGCTGCTTTAATGCCTTTGTATCATGCTATTGCTTCCCGTATGGCT
TTCATTTTCTCCTCCTTGTATAAATCCTGGTTGCTGTCTCTTTATGAGGAGTTGTGGCCCGTTGTCAGGC
AACGTGGCGTGGTGTGCACTGTGTTTGCTGACGCAACCCCCACTGGTTGGGGCATTGCCACCACCTGTCA
GCTCCTTTCCGGGACTTTCGCTTTCCCCCTCCCTATTGCCACGGCGGAACTCATCGCCGCCTGCCTTGCC
CGCTGCTGGACAGGGGCTCGGCTGTTGGGCACTGACAATTCCGTGGTGTTGTCGGGGAAGCTGACGTCCT
TTCCATGGCTGCTCGCCTGTGTTGCCACCTGGATTCTGCGCGGGACGTCCTTCTGCTACGTCCCTTCGGC
CCTCAATCCAGCGGACCTTCCTTCCCGCGGCCTGCTGCCGGCTCTGCGGCCTCTTCCGCGTCTTCGCCTT
CGCCCTCAGACGAGTCGGATCTCCCTTTGGGCCGCCTCCCCGCATCGATACCGTCGAGACCTGGAAAAAC
ATGGAGCAATCACAAGTAGCAACACAGCAGCTACCAATGCTGCTTGTGCCTGGCTAGAAGCACAAGAGGA
GGAGGAGGTGGGTTTTCCAGTCACACCTCAGGTACCTTTAAGACCAATGACTTACAAGGCAGCTGTAGAT
CTAGATAACTGATCATAATCAGCCATACCACATTTGTAGAGGTTTTACTTGCTTTAAAAAACCTCCCACA
CCTCCCCCTGAACCTGAAACATAAAATGAATGCAATTGTTGTTGTTAACTTGTTTATTGCAGCTTATAAT
GGTTACAAATAAAGCAATAGCATCACAAATTTCACAAATAAAGCATTTTTTTCACTGCATTCTAGTTGTG
GTTTGTCCAAACTCATCAATGTATCTTAACGCTCGAGTGCATGGATCCTTTGTTACTTTATAGAAGAAAT
TTTGAGTTTTTGTTTTTTTTTAATAAATAAATAAACATAAATAAATTGTTTGTTGAATTTATTATTAGTA
TGTAAGTGTAAATATAATAAAACTTAATATCTATTCAAATTAATAAATAAACCTCGATATACAGACCGAT
AAAACACATGCGTCAATTTTACGCATGATTATCTTTAACGTACGTCACAATATGATTATCTTTCTAGGGT
TAAAGAGCTCCAGCTTTTGTTCCCTTTAGTGAGGGTTAATTTCGAGCTTGGCGTAATCATGGTCATAGCT
GTTTCCTGTGTGAAATTGTTATCCGCTCACAATTCCACACAACATACGAGCCGGAAGCATAAAGTGTAAA
GCCTGGGGTGCCTAATGAGTGAGCTAACTCACATTAATTGCGTTGCGCTCACTGCCCGCTTTCCAGTCGG
GAAACCTGTCGTGCCAGCTGCATTAATGAATCGGCCAACGCGCGGGGAGAGGCGGTTTGCGTATTGGGCG
CTCTTCCGCTTCCTCGCTCACTGACTCGCTGCGCTCGGTCGTTCGGCTGCGGCGAGCGGTATCAGCTCAC
TCAAAGGCGGTAATACGGTTATCCACAGAATCAGGGGATAACGCAGGAAAGAACATGTGAGCAAAAGGCC
AGCAAAAGGCCAGGAACCGTAAAAAGGCCGCGTTGCTGGCGTTTTTCCATAGGCTCCGCCCCCCTGACGA
GCATCACAAAAATCGACGCTCAAGTCAGAGGTGGCGAAACCCGACAGGACTATAAAGATACCAGGCGTTT
CCCCCTGGAAGCTCCCTCGTGCGCTCTCCTGTTCCGACCCTGCCGCTTACCGGATACCTGTCCGCCTTTC
TCCCTTCGGGAAGCGTGGCGCTTTCTCATAGCTCACGCTGTAGGTATCTCAGTTCGGTGTAGGTCGTTCG
CTCCAAGCTGGGCTGTGTGCACGAACCCCCCGTTCAGCCCGACCGCTGCGCCTTATCCGGTAACTATCGT
CTTGAGTCCAACCCGGTAAGACACGACTTATCGCCACTGGCAGCAGCCACTGGTAACAGGATTAGCAGAG
CGAGGTATGTAGGCGGTGCTACAGAGTTCTTGAAGTGGTGGCCTAACTACGGCTACACTAGAAGGACAGT
ATTTGGTATCTGCGCTCTGCTGAAGCCAGTTACCTTCGGAAAAAGAGTTGGTAGCTCTTGATCCGGCAAA
CAAACCACCGCTGGTAGCGGTGGTTTTTTTGTTTGCAAGCAGCAGATTACGCGCAGAAAAAAAGGATCTC
AAGAAGATCCTTTGATCTTTTCTACGGGGTCTGACGCTCAGTGGAACGAAAACTCACGTTAAGGGATTTT
GGTCATGAGATTATCAAAAAGGATCTTCACCTAGATCCTTTTAAATTAAAAATGAAGTTTTAAATCAATC
TAAAGTATATATGAGTAAACTTGGTCTGACAGTTACCAATGCTTAATCAGTGAGGCACCTATCTCAGCGA
TCTGTCTATTTCGTTCATCCATAGTTGCCTGACTCCCCGTCGTGTAGATAACTACGATACGGGAGGGCTT
ACCATCTGGCCCCAGTGCTGCAATGATACCGCGAGACCCACGCTCACCGGCTCCAGATTTATCAGCAATA
AACCAGCCAGCCGGAAGGGCCGAGCGCAGAAGTGGTCCTGCAACTTTATCCGCCTCCATCCAGTCTATTA
ATTGTTGCCGGGAAGCTAGAGTAAGTAGTTCGCCAGTTAATAGTTTGCGCAACGTTGTTGCCATTGCTAC
AGGCATCGTGGTGTCACGCTCGTCGTTTGGTATGGCTTCATTCAGCTCCGGTTCCCAACGATCAAGGCGA
GTTACATGATCCCCCATGTTGTGCAAAAAAGCGGTTAGCTCCTTCGGTCCTCCGATCGTTGTCAGAAGTA
AGTTGGCCGCAGTGTTATCACTCATGGTTATGGCAGCACTGCATAATTCTCTTACTGTCATGCCATCCGT
AAGATGCTTTTCTGTGACTGGTGAGTACTCAACCAAGTCATTCTGAGAATAGTGTATGCGGCGACCGAGT
TGCTCTTGCCCGGCGTCAATACGGGATAATACCGCGCCACATAGCAGAACTTTAAAAGTGCTCATCATTG
GAAAACGTTCTTCGGGGCGAAAACTCTCAAGGATCTTACCGCTGTTGAGATCCAGTTCGATGTAACCCAC
TCGTGCACCCAACTGATCTTCAGCATCTTTTACTTTCACCAGCGTTTCTGGGTGAGCAAAAACAGGAAGG
CAAAATGCCGCAAAAAAGGGAATAAGGGCGACACGGAAATGTTGAATACTCATACTCTTCCTTTTTCAAT
ATTATTGAAGCATTTATCAGGGTTATTGTCTCATGAGCGGATACATATTTGAATGTATTTAGAAAAATAA
ACAAATAGGGGTTCCGCGCACATTTCCCCGAAAAGTGCCAC
