Features (pLannotate 1.2.2; 30 found; start..end, strand, type, name):
     28..456     -  rep_origin     f1 ori (sequence partly withheld): f1 bacteriophage origin of replication; arrow indicates direction of (+) strand synthesis
    461..618     -  CDS            lacZα (fragment): LacZα fragment of β-galactosidase; lacZ fragment
    621..639     +  promoter       T7 promoter: promoter for bacteriophage T7 RNA polymerase
    967..1174    -  polyA_signal   bGH poly(A) signal: bovine growth hormone polyadenylation signal
   1185..1205    +  protein_bind   attB4: mutant version of attB; core recombination site for the Gateway® BP reaction BP Clonase™
   1189..1308    +  protein_bind   attR1: mutant version of attR; recombination site for the Gateway® LR reaction LR Clonase™
   1375..1677    -  CDS            ccdB: CCDB_ECOLI - Also known as G, letB, letD. Experimental evidence at protein level: Swiss-Prot protein existence level 1. Toxic component of a type II toxin-antitoxin (TA) system, functioning in plasmid maintainence. Responsible for the post- segregational killing (PSK) of plasmid-free cells, also referred to as a plasmid addiction system. Half-life of over 2 hours. Cell killing by CcdB is accompanied by filamentation, defects in chromosome and plasmid segregation, defects in cell division, formation of anucleate cells, decreased DNA synthesis and plasmid loss. Interferes with the activity of DN
   1682..1840    -  CDS            ccdA (fragment): CCDA_ECO57 - Also known as H, letA. Experimental evidence at protein level: Swiss-Prot protein existence level 1. Antitoxin component of a type II toxin-antitoxin (TA) system which inhibits the post-segregational killing (PSK) of plasmid-free cells, also referred to as a plasmid addiction system. Binds to and blocks the activity of CcdB; will also remove bound CcdB protein from the CcdB-GyrA complex by forming a CcdA-CcdB complex, a process termed rejuvenation. Functions as a transcriptional corepressor for the ccdAB operon, repression also requires CcdB (By similarity). From Escherichia coli
   2019..2678    -  CDS            CmR: chloramphenicol acetyltransferase; cat; confers resistance to chloramphenicol
   2679..2708    -  promoter       cat promoter (fragment): promoter of the E. coli cat gene encoding chloramphenicol acetyltransferase
   2732..2762    -  promoter       lac UV5 promoter: E. coli lac promoter with an "up" mutation
   2787..2911    -  protein_bind   attR1: mutant version of attR; recombination site for the Gateway® LR reaction LR Clonase™
   2921..3235    -  promoter       tight TRE promoter: Tet-responsive promoter PTight, consisting of seven tet operator sequences followed by the minimal CMV promoter
   3272..4434    +  promoter       EF-1α promoter: strong constitutive promoter for human elongation factor EF-1α
   4453..5400    +  CDS            iRFP713: iRFP713 is a basic (constitutively fluorescent) near ir fluorescent protein published in 2011, derived from Rhodopseudomonas palustris. It has low acid sensitivity. It requires the cofactor biliverdin for fluorescence.
   5461..6057    +  CDS            PuroR (fragment): puromycin N-acetyltransferase; pac from Streptomyces; confers resistance to puromycin
   6058..6114    +  CDS            P2A: 2A peptide from porcine teschovirus-1 polyprotein Eukaryotic ribosomes fail to insert a peptide bond between the Gly and Pro residues, yielding separate polypeptides.
   6115..6861    +  CDS            rtTA-Advanced: improved tetracycline-controlled transactivator In the Tet-On® system, rtTA-Advanced binds to the Tet-responsive element and stimulates transcription only in the presence of tetracycline or doxycycline.
   6911..7499    +  misc_feature   WPRE: woodchuck hepatitis virus posttranscriptional regulatory element
   7511..7669    +  CDS            nef (fragment): NEF_HV1Z2 - Experimental evidence at protein level: Swiss-Prot protein existence level 1. Extracellular Nef protein targets CD4(+) T-lymphocytes for apoptosis by interacting with CXCR4 surface receptors. From Human immunodeficiency virus type 1 group M subtype D (isolate Z2/CDC-Z34) (HIV-1).
   7678..7762    +  CDS            large T antigen (fragment): large T antigen from SV40 (simian virus 40)
   7785..7906    +  polyA_signal   SV40 poly(A) signal: SV40 polyadenylation signal
   8181..8199    -  promoter       T3 promoter: promoter for bacteriophage T3 RNA polymerase
   8244..8260    -  protein_bind   lac operator: The lac repressor binds to the lac operator to inhibit transcription in E. coli. This inhibition can be relieved by adding lactose or isopropyl-β-D-thiogalactopyranoside (IPTG). lac repressor encoded by lacI
   8268..8298    -  promoter       lac promoter: promoter for the E. coli lac operon
   8313..8334    -  protein_bind   CAP binding site: CAP binding activates transcription in the presence of cAMP. E. coli catabolite activator protein
   8347..8439    -  CDS            lacI (fragment): lac repressor; lacI; The lac repressor binds to the lac operator to inhibit transcription in E. coli. This inhibition can be relieved by adding lactose or isopropyl-β-D-thiogalactopyranoside (IPTG).
   8622..9210    -  rep_origin     ori: high-copy-number ColE1/pMB1/pBR322/pUC origin of replication
   9381..10241   -  CDS            AmpR: β-lactamase; bla; confers resistance to ampicillin, carbenicillin, and related antibiotics
  10242..10346   -  promoter       AmpR promoter: bla
>Addgene plasmid #154882 | pPB-tetpA(R1R4)-iRPT | addgene full sequence | sequence record 313231 | Addgene NGS Result
AAATTGTAAGCGTTAATATTTTGTTAAAATTCGCGTTAAATTTTTGTTAAATCAGCTCATTTTTTAACCA
ATAGGCCGAAATCGGCAAAATCCCTTATAAATCAAAAGAATAGACCGAGATAGGGT
[37 nt withheld, positions 127-163]
AAAGAACGTGGACTCCAACGTCAAAGG
[49 nt withheld, positions 191-239]
T
[91 nt withheld, positions 241-331]
G
[124 nt withheld, positions 333-456]
CCCATTCGCCATTCAGGCTGCGCAACTGTTGGGAAGGGCGATCGGTGCGGGCCTCTTCGCTATTACGCCA
GCTGGCGAAAGGGGGATGTGCTGCAAGGCGATTAAGTTGGGTAACGCCAGGGTTTTCCCAGTCACGACGT
TGTAAAACGACGGCCAGTGAATTGTAATACGACTCACTATAGGGCGAATTGGGTACCTTAACCCTAGAAA
GATAGTCTGCGTAAAATTGACGCATGCATTCTTGAAATATTGCTCTCTCTTTCTAAATAGCGCGAATCCG
TCGCTGTGCATTTAGGACATCTCAGTCGCCGCTTGGAGCTCCCGTGAGGCGTGCTTGTCAATGCGGTAAG
TGTCACTGATTTTGAACTATAACGACCGCGTGAGTCAAAATGACGCATGATTATCTTTTACGTGACTTTT
AAGATTTAACTCATACGATAATTATATTGTTATTTCATGTTCTACTTACGTGATAACTTATTATATATAT
ATTTTCTTGTTATAGATATCTCCCCAGCATGCCTGCTATTGTCTTCCCAATCCTCCCCCTTGCTGTCCTG
CCCCACCCCACCCCCCAGAATAGAATGACACCTACTCAGACAATGCGATGCAATTTCCTCATTTTATTAG
GAAAGGACAGTGGGAGTGGCACCTTCCAGGGTCAAGGAAGGCACGGGGGAGGGGCAAACAACAGATGGCT
GGCAACTAGAAGGCACAGATCAAGCTATCAACTTTGTATAGAAAAGTTGAACGAGAAACGTAAAATGATA
TAAATATCAATATATTAAATTAGATTTTGCATAAAAAACAGACTACATAATACTGTAAAACACAACATAT
CCAGTCACTATGGTCGACCTGCAGACTGGCTGTGTGTCGACCTGCAGACTGGCTGTGTATAAGGGAGCCT
GACATTTATATTCCCCAGAACATCAGGTTAATGGCGTTTTTGATGTCATTTTCGCGGTGGCTGAGATCAG
CCACTTCTTCCCCGATAACGGAGACCGGCACACTGGCCATATCGGTGGTCATCATGCGCCAGCTTTCATC
CCCGATATGCACCACCGGGTAAAGTTCACGGGAGACTTTATCTGACAGCAGACGTGCACTGGCCAGGGGG
ATCACCATCCGTCGCCCGGGCGTGTCAATAATATCACTCTGTACATCCACAAACAGACGATAACGGCTCT
CTCTTTTATAGGTGTAAACCTTAAACTGCATTTCACCAGCCCCTGTTCTCGTCAGCAAAAGAGCCGTTCA
TTTCAATAAACCGGGCGACCTCAGCCATCCCTTCCTGATTTTCCGCTTTCCAGCGTTCGGCACGCAGACG
ACGGGCTTCATTCTGCATGGTTGTGCTTACCAGACCGGAGATATTGACATCATATATGCCTTGAGCAACT
GATAGCTGTCGCTGTCAACTGTCACTGTAATACGCTGCTTCATAGCATACCTCTTTTTGACATACTTCGG
GTATACATATCAGTATATATTCTTATACCGCAAAAATCAGCGCGCAAATACGCATACTGTTATCTGGCTT
TTAGTAAGCCGGATCCACGCGTTTACGCCCCGCCCTGCCACTCATCGCAGTACTGTTGTAATTCATTAAG
CATTCTGCCGACATGGAAGCCATCACAAACGGCATGATGAACCTGAATCGCCAGCGGCATCAGCACCTTG
TCGCCTTGCGTATAATATTTGCCCATGGTGAAAACGGGGGCGAAGAAGTTGTCCATATTGGCCACGTTTA
AATCAAAACTGGTGAAACTCACCCAGGGATTGGCTGAGACGAAAAACATATTCTCAATAAACCCTTTAGG
GAAATAGGCCAGGTTTTCACCGTAACACGCCACATCTTGCGAATATATGTGTAGAAACTGCCGGAAATCG
TCGTGGTATTCACTCCAGAGCGATGAAAACGTTTCAGTTTGCTCATGGAAAACGGTGTAACAAGGGTGAA
CACTATCCCATATCACCAGCTCACCGTCTTTCATTGCCATACGGAATTCCGGATGAGCATTCATCAGGCG
GGCAAGAATGTGAATAAAGGCCGGATAAAACTTGTGCTTATTTTTCTTTACGGTCTTTAAAAAGGCCGTA
ATATCCAGCTGAACGGTCTGGTTATAGGTACATTGAGCAACTGACTGAAATGCCTCAAAATGTTCTTTAC
GATGCCATTGGGATATATCAACGGTGGTATATCCAGTGATTTTTTTCTCCATTTTAGCTTCCTTAGCTCC
TGAAAATCTCGACGGATCCTAACTCAAAATCCACACATTATACGAGCCGGAAGCATAAAGTGTAAAGCCT
GGGGTGCCTAATGCGGCCGCCATAGTGACTGGATATGTTGTGTTTTACAGTATTATGTAGTCTGTTTTTT
ATGCAAAATCTAATTTAATATATTGATATTTATATCATTTTACGTTTCTCGTTCAGCTTTTTTGTACAAA
CTTGTGATGCTAGCGGCGATCTGACGGTTCACTAAACGAGCTCTGCTTATATAGGCCTCCCACCGTACAC
GCCTACCTCGACATACGTTCTCTATCACTGATAGGGAGTAAACTCGACATACGTTCTCTATCACTGATAG
GGATAAACTCGACATACGTTCTCTATCACTGATAGGGAGTAAACTCGACATACGTTCTCTATCACTGATA
GGGAGTAAACTCGACATACGTTCTCTATCACTGATAGGGAGTAAACTCGACATCGTTCTCTATCACTGAT
AGGGAGTAAACTCGACATACGTTCTCTATCACTGATAGGGAGTAAACTCGATTGAAGACGAAAGGGCCGA
ATTCAAGCTTCGTGAGGCTCCGGTGCCCGTCAGTGGGCAGAGCGCACATCGCCCACAGTCCCCGAGAAGT
TGGGGGGAGGGGTCGGCAATTGAACCGGTGCCTAGAGAAGGTGGCGCGGGGTAAACTGGGAAAGTGATGT
CGTGTACTGGCTCCGCCTTTTTCCCGAGGGTGGGGGAGAACCGTATATAAGTGCAGTAGTCGCCGTGAAC
GTTCTTTTTCGCAACGGGTTTGCCGCCAGAACACAGGTAAGTGCCGTGTGTGGTTCCCGCGGGCCTGGCC
TCTTTACGGGTTATGGCCCTTGCGTGCCTTGAATTACTTCCACCTGGCTCCAGTACGTGATTCTTGATCC
CGAGCTGGAGCCAGGGGCGGGCCTTGCGCTTTAGGAGCCCCTTCGCCTCGTGCTTGAGTTGAGGCCTGGC
CTGGGCGCTGGGGCCGCCGCGTGCGAATCTGGTGGCACCTTCGCGCCTGTCTCGCTGCTTTCGATAAGTC
TCTAGCCATTTAAAATTTTTGATGACCTGCTGCGACGCTTTTTTTCTGGCAAGATAGTCTTGTAAATGCG
GGCCAGGATCTGCACACTGGTATTTCGGTTTTTGGGGCCGCGGGCGGCGACGGGGCCCGTGCGTCCCAGC
GCACATGTTCGGCGAGGCGGGGCCTGCGAGCGCGGCCACCGAGAATCGGACGGGGGTAGTCTCAAGCTGG
CCGGCCTGCTCTGGTGCCTGGCCTCGCGCCGCCGTGTATCGCCCCGCCCTGGGCGGCAAGGCTGGCCCGG
TCGGCACCAGTTGCGTGAGCGGAAAGATGGCCGCTTCCCGGCCCTGCTCCAGGGGGCTCAAAATGGAGGA
CGCGGCGCTCGGGAGAGCGGGCGGGTGAGTCACCCACACAAAGGAAAGGGGCCTTTCCGTCCTCAGCCGT
CGCTTCATGTGACTCCACGGAGTACCGGGCGCCGTCCAGGCACCTCGATTAGTTCTGGAGCTTTTGGAGT
ACGTCGTCTTTAGGTTGGGGGGAGGGGTTTTATGCGATGGAGTTTCCCCACACTGAGTGGGTGGAGACTG
AAGTTAGGCCAGCTTGGCACTTGATGTAATTCTCCTTGGAATTTGCCCTTTTTGAGTTTGGATCTTGGTT
CATTCTCAAGCCTCAGACAGTGGTTCAAAGTTTTTTTCTTCCATTTCAGGTGTCGTGAACACGCTACCGG
GCCACCATGGCCGAAGGGAGCGTGGCAAGACAGCCCGATCTGCTGACATGCGACGACGAACCAATCCACA
TTCCAGGAGCTATCCAGCCTCATGGACTGCTGCTGGCTCTGGCCGCTGACATGACTATCGTGGCAGGCTC
TGATAACCTGCCAGAGCTGACCGGGCTGGCTATCGGAGCACTGATTGGCCGGTCCGCAGCCGACGTGTTC
GATTCTGAGACTCACAATAGACTGACCATCGCCCTGGCTGAACCTGGGGCTGCAGTGGGAGCCCCAATTA
CCGTCGGCTTCACAATGCGAAAGGACGCTGGCTTTATCGGGTCCTGGCACCGCCATGATCAGCTGATTTT
TCTGGAGCTGGAACCACCTCAGAGAGACGTGGCAGAGCCACAGGCTTTCTTTCGGAGAACAAACAGCGCC
ATCAGGCGCCTGCAGGCCGCTGAGACTCTGGAATCCGCTTGCGCAGCCGCTGCACAGGAAGTGAGGAAGA
TCACCGGGTTCGATCGCGTCATGATCTACAGATTCGCCTCAGACTTTAGCGGAGAAGTGATCGCAGAAGA
TCGCTGTGCCGAGGTCGAAAGTAAACTGGGCCTGCATTACCCAGCCTCAACCGTGCCTGCACAGGCACGA
CGGCTGTATACAATCAACCCCGTGCGGATCATTCCCGACATTAATTACAGACCAGTGCCCGTCACACCTG
ACCTGAACCCAGTGACTGGGAGGCCCATCGATCTGAGCTTCGCCATTCTGCGCAGCGTGTCCCCTGTCCA
CCTGGAGTTTATGAGGAATATCGGAATGCATGGCACCATGTCTATCAGTATTCTGAGAGGCGAAAGGCTG
TGGGGGCTGATCGTGTGCCACCATCGGACACCTTACTATGTGGACCTGGACGGCAGGCAGGCTTGTGAAC
TGGTGGCTCAGGTGCTGGCTTGGCAGATTGGCGTGATGGAAGAAGAGGGCAGAGGAAGTCTTCTAACATG
CGGTGACGTGGAGGAGAATCCCGGCCCTATGTCTATGACCGAGTACAAGCCCACGGTGCGCCTCGCCACC
CGCGACGACGTCCCCAGGGCCGTACGCACCCTCGCCGCCGCGTTCGCCGACTACCCCGCCACGCGCCACA
CCGTCGATCCGGACCGCCACATCGAGCGGGTCACCGAGCTGCAAGAACTCTTCCTCACGCGCGTCGGGCT
CGACATCGGCAAGGTGTGGGTCGCGGACGACGGCGCCGCGGTGGCGGTCTGGACCACGCCGGAGAGCGTC
GAAGCGGGGGCGGTGTTCGCCGAGATCGGCCCGCGCATGGCCGAGTTGAGCGGTTCCCGGCTGGCCGCGC
AGCAACAGATGGAAGGCCTCCTGGCGCCGCACCGGCCCAAGGAGCCCGCGTGGTTCCTGGCCACCGTCGG
CGTCTCGCCCGACCACCAGGGCAAGGGTCTGGGCAGCGCCGTCGTGCTCCCCGGAGTGGAGGCGGCCGAG
CGCGCCGGGGTGCCCGCCTTCCTGGAGACCTCCGCGCCCCGCAACCTCCCCTTCTACGAGCGGCTCGGCT
TCACCGTCACCGCCGACGTCGAGGTGCCCGAAGGACCGCGCACCTGGTGCATGACCCGCAAGCCCGGTGC
CGCCACGAACTTCTCTCTGTTAAAGCAAGCAGGAGACGTGGAAGAAAACCCCGGTCCTATGTCTAGACTG
GACAAGAGCAAAGTCATAAACGGCGCTCTGGAATTACTCAATGGAGTCGGTATCGAAGGCCTGACGACAA
GGAAACTCGCTCAAAAGCTGGGAGTTGAGCAGCCTACCCTGTACTGGCACGTGAAGAACAAGCGGGCCCT
GCTCGATGCCCTGCCAATCGAGATGCTGGACAGGCATCATACCCACTTCTGCCCCCTGGAAGGCGAGTCA
TGGCAAGACTTTCTGCGGAACAACGCCAAGTCATTCCGCTGTGCTCTCCTCTCACATCGCGACGGGGCTA
AAGTGCATCTCGGCACCCGCCCAACAGAGAAACAGTACGAAACCCTGGAAAATCAGCTCGCGTTCCTGTG
TCAGCAAGGCTTCTCCCTGGAGAACGCACTGTACGCTCTGTCCGCCGTGGGCCACTTTACACTGGGCTGC
GTATTGGAGGAACAGGAGCATCAAGTAGCAAAAGAGGAAAGAGAGACACCTACCACCGATTCTATGCCCC
CACTTCTGAGACAAGCAATTGAGCTGTTCGACCGGCAGGGAGCCGAACCTGCCTTCCTTTTCGGCCTGGA
ACTAATCATATGTGGCCTGGAGAAACAGCTAAAGTGCGAAAGCGGCGGGCCGGCCGACGCCCTTGACGAT
TTTGACTTAGACATGCTCCCAGCCGATGCCCTTGACGACTTTGACCTTGATATGCTGCCTGCTGACGCTC
TTGACGATTTTGACCTTGACATGCTCCCCGGGTAACTAAGTAAGGATCCTCTAGAGTTAACATCGAGGGA
TCAAGCTTATCGATAATCAACCTCTGGATTACAAAATTTGTGAAAGATTGACTGGTATTCTTAACTATGT
TGCTCCTTTTACGCTATGTGGATACGCTGCTTTAATGCCTTTGTATCATGCTATTGCTTCCCGTATGGCT
TTCATTTTCTCCTCCTTGTATAAATCCTGGTTGCTGTCTCTTTATGAGGAGTTGTGGCCCGTTGTCAGGC
AACGTGGCGTGGTGTGCACTGTGTTTGCTGACGCAACCCCCACTGGTTGGGGCATTGCCACCACCTGTCA
GCTCCTTTCCGGGACTTTCGCTTTCCCCCTCCCTATTGCCACGGCGGAACTCATCGCCGCCTGCCTTGCC
CGCTGCTGGACAGGGGCTCGGCTGTTGGGCACTGACAATTCCGTGGTGTTGTCGGGGAAGCTGACGTCCT
TTCCATGGCTGCTCGCCTGTGTTGCCACCTGGATTCTGCGCGGGACGTCCTTCTGCTACGTCCCTTCGGC
CCTCAATCCAGCGGACCTTCCTTCCCGCGGCCTGCTGCCGGCTCTGCGGCCTCTTCCGCGTCTTCGCCTT
CGCCCTCAGACGAGTCGGATCTCCCTTTGGGCCGCCTCCCCGCATCGATACCGTCGAGACCTAGAAAAAC
ATGGAGCAATCACAAGTAGCAATACAGCAGCTACCAATGCTGATTGTGCCTGGCTAGAAGCACAAGAGGA
GGAGGAGGTGGGTTTTCCAGTCACACCTCAGGTACCTTTAAGACCAATGACTTACAAGGCAGCTGTAGAT
CTCTAGATAACTGATCATAATCAGCCATACCACATTTGTAGAGGTTTTACTTGCTTTAAAAAACCTCCCA
CACCTCCCCCTGAACCTGAAACATAAAATGAATGCAATTGTTGTTGTTAACTTGTTTATTGCAGCTTATA
ATGGTTACAAATAAAGCAATAGCATCACAAATTTCACAAATAAAGCATTTTTTTCACTGCATTCTAGTTG
TGGTTTGTCCAAACTCATCAATGTATCTTAACGCTCGAGTGCATGGATCCTTTGTTACTTTATAGAAGAA
ATTTTGAGTTTTTGTTTTTTTTTAATAAATAAATAAACATAAATAAATTGTTTGTTGAATTTATTATTAG
TATGTAAGTGTAAATATAATAAAACTTAATATCTATTCAAATTAATAAATAAACCTCGATATACAGACCG
ATAAAACACATGCGTCAATTTTACGCATGATTATCTTTAACGTACGTCACAATATGATTATCTTTCTAGG
GTTAAAGAGCTCCAGCTTTTGTTCCCTTTAGTGAGGGTTAATTTCGAGCTTGGCGTAATCATGGTCATAG
CTGTTTCCTGTGTGAAATTGTTATCCGCTCACAATTCCACACAACATACGAGCCGGAAGCATAAAGTGTA
AAGCCTGGGGTGCCTAATGAGTGAGCTAACTCACATTAATTGCGTTGCGCTCACTGCCCGCTTTCCAGTC
GGGAAACCTGTCGTGCCAGCTGCATTAATGAATCGGCCAACGCGCGGGGAGAGGCGGTTTGCGTATTGGG
CGCTCTTCCGCTTCCTCGCTCACTGACTCGCTGCGCTCGGTCGTTCGGCTGCGGCGAGCGGTATCAGCTC
ACTCAAAGGCGGTAATACGGTTATCCACAGAATCAGGGGATAACGCAGGAAAGAACATGTGAGCAAAAGG
CCAGCAAAAGGCCAGGAACCGTAAAAAGGCCGCGTTGCTGGCGTTTTTCCATAGGCTCCGCCCCCCTGAC
GAGCATCACAAAAATCGACGCTCAAGTCAGAGGTGGCGAAACCCGACAGGACTATAAAGATACCAGGCGT
TTCCCCCTGGAAGCTCCCTCGTGCGCTCTCCTGTTCCGACCCTGCCGCTTACCGGATACCTGTCCGCCTT
TCTCCCTTCGGGAAGCGTGGCGCTTTCTCATAGCTCACGCTGTAGGTATCTCAGTTCGGTGTAGGTCGTT
CGCTCCAAGCTGGGCTGTGTGCACGAACCCCCCGTTCAGCCCGACCGCTGCGCCTTATCCGGTAACTATC
GTCTTGAGTCCAACCCGGTAAGACACGACTTATCGCCACTGGCAGCAGCCACTGGTAACAGGATTAGCAG
AGCGAGGTATGTAGGCGGTGCTACAGAGTTCTTGAAGTGGTGGCCTAACTACGGCTACACTAGAAGAACA
GTATTTGGTATCTGCGCTCTGCTGAAGCCAGTTACCTTCGGAAAAAGAGTTGGTAGCTCTTGATCCGGCA
AACAAACCACCGCTGGTAGCGGTGGTTTTTTTGTTTGCAAGCAGCAGATTACGCGCAGAAAAAAAGGATC
TCAAGAAGATCCTTTGATCTTTTCTACGGGGTCTGACGCTCAGTGGAACGAAAACTCACGTTAAGGGATT
TTGGTCATGAGATTATCAAAAAGGATCTTCACCTAGATCCTTTTAAATTAAAAATGAAGTTTTAAATCAA
TCTAAAGTATATATGAGTAAACTTGGTCTGACAGTTACCAATGCTTAATCAGTGAGGCACCTATCTCAGC
GATCTGTCTATTTCGTTCATCCATAGTTGCCTGACTCCCCGTCGTGTAGATAACTACGATACGGGAGGGC
TTACCATCTGGCCCCAGTGCTGCAATGATACCGCGAGACCCACGCTCACCGGCTCCAGATTTATCAGCAA
TAAACCAGCCAGCCGGAAGGGCCGAGCGCAGAAGTGGTCCTGCAACTTTATCCGCCTCCATCCAGTCTAT
TAATTGTTGCCGGGAAGCTAGAGTAAGTAGTTCGCCAGTTAATAGTTTGCGCAACGTTGTTGCCATTGCT
ACAGGCATCGTGGTGTCACGCTCGTCGTTTGGTATGGCTTCATTCAGCTCCGGTTCCCAACGATCAAGGC
GAGTTACATGATCCCCCATGTTGTGCAAAAAAGCGGTTAGCTCCTTCGGTCCTCCGATCGTTGTCAGAAG
TAAGTTGGCCGCAGTGTTATCACTCATGGTTATGGCAGCACTGCATAATTCTCTTACTGTCATGCCATCC
GTAAGATGCTTTTCTGTGACTGGTGAGTACTCAACCAAGTCATTCTGAGAATAGTGTATGCGGCGACCGA
GTTGCTCTTGCCCGGCGTCAATACGGGATAATACCGCGCCACATAGCAGAACTTTAAAAGTGCTCATCAT
TGGAAAACGTTCTTCGGGGCGAAAACTCTCAAGGATCTTACCGCTGTTGAGATCCAGTTCGATGTAACCC
ACTCGTGCACCCAACTGATCTTCAGCATCTTTTACTTTCACCAGCGTTTCTGGGTGAGCAAAAACAGGAA
GGCAAAATGCCGCAAAAAAGGGAATAAGGGCGACACGGAAATGTTGAATACTCATACTCTTCCTTTTTCA
ATATTATTGAAGCATTTATCAGGGTTATTGTCTCATGAGCGGATACATATTTGAATGTATTTAGAAAAAT
AAACAAATAGGGGTTCCGCGCACATTTCCCCGAAAAGTGCCACCT
